>Addgene plasmid #214272 | pCMV-mTagBFP2-FRB-Rab5 | addgene full sequence | sequence record 423509 | Addgene NGS Result
TAGTTATTAATAGTAATCAATTACGGGGTCATTAGTTCATAGCCCATATATGGAGTTCCGCGTTACATAA
CTTACGGTAAATGGCCCGCCTGGCTGACCGCCCAACGACCCCCGCCCATTGACGTCAATAATGACGTATG
TTCCCATAGTAACGCCAATAGGGACTTTCCATTGACGTCAATGGGTGGAGTATTTACGGTAAACTGCCCA
CTTGGCAGTACATCAAGTGTATCATATGCCAAGTACGCCCCCTATTGACGTCAATGACGGTAAATGGCCC
GCCTGGCATTATGCCCAGTACATGACCTTATGGGACTTTCCTACTTGGCAGTACATCTACGTATTAGTCA
TCGCTATTACCATGGTGATGCGGTTTTGGCAGTACATCAATGGGCGTGGATAGCGGTTTGACTCACGGGG
ATTTCCAAGTCTCCACCCCATTGACGTCAATGGGAGTTTGTTTTGGCACCAAAATCAACGGGACTTTCCA
AAATGTCGTAACAACTCCGCCCCATTGACGCAAATGGGCGGTAGGCGTGTACGGTGGGAGGTCTATATAA
GCAGAGCTGGTTTAGTGAACCGTCAGATCCGCTAGCGCTACCGGTCGCCACCATGGTGTCTAAGGGCGAA
GAGCTGATTAAGGAGAACATGCACATGAAGCTGTACATGGAGGGCACCGTGGACAACCATCACTTCAAGT
GCACATCCGAGGGCGAAGGCAAGCCCTACGAGGGCACCCAGACCATGAGAATCAAGGTGGTCGAGGGCGG
CCCTCTCCCCTTCGCCTTCGACATCCTGGCTACTAGCTTCCTCTACGGCAGCAAGACCTTCATCAACCAC
ACCCAGGGCATCCCCGACTTCTTCAAGCAGTCCTTCCCTGAGGGCTTCACATGGGAGAGAGTCACCACAT
ACGAAGACGGGGGCGTGCTGACCGCTACCCAGGACACCAGCCTCCAGGACGGCTGCCTCATCTACAACGT
CAAGATCAGAGGGGTGAACTTCACATCCAACGGCCCTGTGATGCAGAAGAAAACACTCGGCTGGGAGGCC
TTCACCGAGACGCTGTACCCCGCTGACGGCGGCCTGGAAGGCAGAAACGACATGGCCCTGAAGCTCGTGG
GCGGGAGCCATCTGATCGCAAACGCCAAGACCACATATAGATCCAAGAAACCCGCTAAGAACCTCAAGAT
GCCTGGCGTCTACTATGTGGACTACAGACTGGAAAGAATCAAGGAGGCCAACAACGAGACCTACGTCGAG
CAGCACGAGGTGGCAGTGGCCAGATACTGCGACCTCCCTAGCAAACTGGGGCACAAGCTTAATTCCGGAC
TCAGATCTGGTGGCGGAGGCTCGGGCGGAGGTGGGTCGGGTGGCGGCGGATCTCGAGCTGGAGGTGCTGG
TGCTATCCTATCTAGAATCCTCTGGCATGAGATGTGGCATGAAGGCCTGGAAGAGGCATCTCGTTTGTAC
TTTGGGGAAAGGAACGTGAAAGGCATGTTTGAGGTGCTGGAGCCCTTGCATGCTATGATGGAACGGGGCC
CCCAGACTCTGAAGGAAACATCCTTTAATCAGGCCTATGGTCGAGATTTAATGGAGGCCCAAGAGTGGTG
CAGGAAGTACATGAAATCAGGGAATGTCAAGGACCTCACCCAAGCCTGGGACCTCTATTATCATGTGTTC
CGACGAATCTCAAAGGGTGGTAGTGCTGGTGGTAGTGCTCAAGCTTCGAATTCTGCAGTCGACGGTACCA
TGGCTAATCGAGGAGCAACAAGACCCAACGGGCCAAATACTGGAAATAAAATATGCCAGTTCAAACTAGT
ACTTCTGGGAGAGTCTGCTGTTGGCAAATCAAGCCTAGTGCTTCGTTTTGTGAAGGGCCAATTTCATGAA
TTTCAAGAGAGTACCATAGGGGCTGCTTTTCTAACCCAAACTGTGTGTCTTGATGATACAACAGTAAAGT
TTGAAATATGGGATACAGCTGGTCAAGAACGATACCATAGCTTAGCACCAATGTACTACAGAGGAGCACA
AGCAGCCATAGTTGTATATGATATCACAAATGAGGAGTCCTTTGCCAGAGCCAAAAACTGGGTTAAAGAA
CTTCAGAGGCAAGCCAGTCCTAACATTGTAATAGCTTTATCAGGAAACAAGGCTGATCTTGCAAATAAAA
GAGCTGTCGATTTCCAGGAAGCACAGTCCTATGCAGATGACAACAGTTTATTATTCATGGAGACATCAGC
TAAAACATCGATGAATGTAAATGAAATATTCATGGCAATAGCTAAAAAGTTGCCAAAGAACGAACCACAG
AATCCAGGAGCAAATTCTGCCAGAGGAAGAGGAGTAGACCTTACTGAACCCACGCAGCCAACCAGGAGTC
AGTGTTGTAGTAACTAAGGATCCACCGGATCTAGATAACTGATCATAATCAGCCATACCACATTTGTAGA
GGTTTTACTTGCTTTAAAAAACCTCCCACACCTCCCCCTGAACCTGAAACATAAAATGAATGCAATTGTT
GTTGTTAACTTGTTTATTGCAGCTTATAATGGTTACAAATAAAGCAATAGCATCACAAATTTCACAAATA
AAGCATTTTTTTCACTGCATTCTAGTTGTGGTTTGTCCAAACTCATCAATGTATCTTAACGCGTAAATTG
TAAGCGTTAATATTTTGTTAAAATTCGCGTTAAATTTTTGTTAAATCAGCTCATTTTTTAACCAATAGGC
CGAAATCGGCAAAATCCCTTATAAATCAAAAGAATAGACCGAGATAGGGT
[37 nt withheld, positions 2781-2817]
AAAGAACGTGGACTCCAACGTCAAAGG
[49 nt withheld, positions 2845-2893]
T
[91 nt withheld, positions 2895-2985]
G
[124 nt withheld, positions 2987-3110]
CAGGTGGCACTTTTCGGGGAAATGTGCGCGGAACCCCTATTTGTTTATTTTTCTAAATACATTCAAATAT
GTATCCGCTCATGAGACAATAACCCTGATAAATGCTTCAATAATATTGAAAAAGGAAGAGTCCTGAGGCG
GAAAGAACCAGCTGTGGAATGTGTGTCAGTTAGGGTGTGGAAAGTCCCCAGGCTCCCCAGCAGGCAGAAG
TATGCAAAGCATGCATCTCAATTAGTCAGCAACCAGGTGTGGAAAGTCCCCAGGCTCCCCAGCAGGCAGA
AGTATGCAAAGCATGCATCTCAATTAGTCAGCAACCATAGTCCCGCCCCTAACTCCGCCCATCCCGCCCC
TAACTCCGCCCAGTTCCGCCCATTCTCCGCCCCATGGCTGACTAATTTTTTTTATTTATGCAGAGGCCGA
GGCCGCCTCGGCCTCTGAGCTATTCCAGAAGTAGTGAGGAGGCTTTTTTGGAGGCCTAGGCTTTTGCAAA
GATCGATCAAGAGACAGGATGAGGATCGTTTCGCATGATTGAACAAGATGGATTGCACGCAGGTTCTCCG
GCCGCTTGGGTGGAGAGGCTATTCGGCTATGACTGGGCACAACAGACAATCGGCTGCTCTGATGCCGCCG
TGTTCCGGCTGTCAGCGCAGGGGCGCCCGGTTCTTTTTGTCAAGACCGACCTGTCCGGTGCCCTGAATGA
ACTGCAAGACGAGGCAGCGCGGCTATCGTGGCTGGCCACGACGGGCGTTCCTTGCGCAGCTGTGCTCGAC
GTTGTCACTGAAGCGGGAAGGGACTGGCTGCTATTGGGCGAAGTGCCGGGGCAGGATCTCCTGTCATCTC
ACCTTGCTCCTGCCGAGAAAGTATCCATCATGGCTGATGCAATGCGGCGGCTGCATACGCTTGATCCGGC
TACCTGCCCATTCGACCACCAAGCGAAACATCGCATCGAGCGAGCACGTACTCGGATGGAAGCCGGTCTT
GTCGATCAGGATGATCTGGACGAAGAGCATCAGGGGCTCGCGCCAGCCGAACTGTTCGCCAGGCTCAAGG
CGAGCATGCCCGACGGCGAGGATCTCGTCGTGACCCATGGCGATGCCTGCTTGCCGAATATCATGGTGGA
AAATGGCCGCTTTTCTGGATTCATCGACTGTGGCCGGCTGGGTGTGGCGGACCGCTATCAGGACATAGCG
TTGGCTACCCGTGATATTGCTGAAGAGCTTGGCGGCGAATGGGCTGACCGCTTCCTCGTGCTTTACGGTA
TCGCCGCTCCCGATTCGCAGCGCATCGCCTTCTATCGCCTTCTTGACGAGTTCTTCTGAGCGGGACTCTG
GGGTTCGAAATGACCGACCAAGCGACGCCCAACCTGCCATCACGAGATTTCGATTCCACCGCCGCCTTCT
ATGAAAGGTTGGGCTTCGGAATCGTTTTCCGGGACGCCGGCTGGATGATCCTCCAGCGCGGGGATCTCAT
GCTGGAGTTCTTCGCCCACCCTAGGGGGAGGCTAACTGAAACACGGAAGGAGACAATACCGGAAGGAACC
CGCGCTATGACGGCAATAAAAAGACAGAATAAAACGCACGGTGTTGGGTCGTTTGTTCATAAACGCGGGG
TTCGGTCCCAGGGCTGGCACTCTGTCGATACCCCACCGAGACCCCATTGGGGCCAATACGCCCGCGTTTC
TTCCTTTTCCCCACCCCACCCCCCAAGTTCGGGTGAAGGCCCAGGGCTCGCAGCCAACGTCGGGGCGGCA
GGCCCTGCCATAGCCTCAGGTTACTCATATATACTTTAGATTGATTTAAAACTTCATTTTTAATTTAAAA
GGATCTAGGTGAAGATCCTTTTTGATAATCTCATGACCAAAATCCCTTAACGTGAGTTTTCGTTCCACTG
AGCGTCAGACCCCGTAGAAAAGATCAAAGGATCTTCTTGAGATCCTTTTTTTCTGCGCGTAATCTGCTGC
TTGCAAACAAAAAAACCACCGCTACCAGCGGTGGTTTGTTTGCCGGATCAAGAGCTACCAACTCTTTTTC
CGAAGGTAACTGGCTTCAGCAGAGCGCAGATACCAAATACTGTTCTTCTAGTGTAGCCGTAGTTAGGCCA
CCACTTCAAGAACTCTGTAGCACCGCCTACATACCTCGCTCTGCTAATCCTGTTACCAGTGGCTGCTGCC
AGTGGCGATAAGTCGTGTCTTACCGGGTTGGACTCAAGACGATAGTTACCGGATAAGGCGCAGCGGTCGG
GCTGAACGGGGGGTTCGTGCACACAGCCCAGCTTGGAGCGAACGACCTACACCGAACTGAGATACCTACA
GCGTGAGCTATGAGAAAGCGCCACGCTTCCCGAAGGGAGAAAGGCGGACAGGTATCCGGTAAGCGGCAGG
GTCGGAACAGGAGAGCGCACGAGGGAGCTTCCAGGGGGAAACGCCTGGTATCTTTATAGTCCTGTCGGGT
TTCGCCACCTCTGACTTGAGCGTCGATTTTTGTGATGCTCGTCAGGGGGGCGGAGCCTATGGAAAAACGC
CAGCAACGCGGCCTTTTTACGGTTCCTGGCCTTTTGCTGGCCTTTTGCTCACATGTTCTTTCCTGCGTTA
TCCCCTGATTCTGTGGATAACCGTATTACCGCCATGCAT
Features (pLannotate 1.2.2; 16 found; start..end, strand, type, name):
     61..364     +  enhancer       CMV enhancer: human cytomegalovirus immediate early enhancer
    365..568     +  promoter       CMV promoter: human cytomegalovirus (CMV) immediate early promoter
    613..1323    +  CDS            mTagBFP2: mTagBFP2 is a basic (constitutively fluorescent) blue fluorescent protein published in 2011, derived from Entacmaea quadricolor. It is reported to be a very rapidly-maturing monomer with very low acid sensitivity.
   1417..1695    +  CDS            FRB: FKBP-rapamycin binding domain of human FRAP
   1717..1749    +  misc_feature   MCS (fragment): multiple cloning site
   1750..2394    +  CDS            RAB5A: RAB5A_CANLF - Experimental evidence at protein level: Swiss-Prot protein existence level 1. Small GTPase which cycles between active GTP-bound and inactive GDP-bound states. In its active state, binds to a variety of effector proteins to regulate cellular responses such as of intracellular membrane trafficking, from the formation of transport vesicles to their fusion with membranes. Active GTP-bound form is able to recruit to membranes different sets of downstream effectors directly responsible for vesicle formation, movement, tethering and fusion (PubMed:8521472). RAB5A is required for the fu
   2420..2504    +  CDS            large T antigen (fragment): large T antigen from SV40 (simian virus 40)
   2527..2648    +  polyA_signal   SV40 poly(A) signal: SV40 polyadenylation signal
   2682..3110    -  rep_origin     f1 ori (sequence partly withheld): f1 bacteriophage origin of replication; arrow indicates direction of (+) strand synthesis
   3137..3241    +  promoter       AmpR promoter: bla
   3243..3600    +  promoter       SV40 promoter: SV40 enhancer and early promoter
   3635..4429    +  CDS            NeoR/KanR: aminoglycoside phosphotransferase from Tn5; aph(3')-II (or nptII); confers resistance to neomycin, kanamycin, and G418 (Geneticin®)
   4450..4602    +  CDS            ble (fragment): BLE_KLEPN - Experimental evidence at protein level: Swiss-Prot protein existence level 1. Binding protein with a strong affinity to the bleomycin family of antibiotics. Binds to CL990; an antimitotic-antibiotic compound. From Klebsiella pneumoniae.
   4661..4708    +  polyA_signal   HSV TK poly(A) signal: herpes simplex virus thymidine kinase polyadenylation signal (Cole and Stacy, 1985)
   4799..4815    -  polyA_signal   bGH poly(A) signal (fragment): bovine growth hormone polyadenylation signal
   5037..5625    +  rep_origin     ori: high-copy-number ColE1/pMB1/pBR322/pUC origin of replication
