[The description below was written by a language model from this plasmid's Addgene catalogue record and pLannotate feature annotations shown in this document.]
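Description:
pCMV-mTagBFP2-FRB-Rab5 is a mammalian expression plasmid built on the Clontech pEGFP-C1 backbone, with the original fluorescent protein region replaced by a tripartite fusion cloned between AgeI and BamHI sites. The sequenced construct is about 5.7 kb. It is propagated in E. coli through a high-copy ColE1/pUC-type origin and selected with kanamycin. The NeoR/KanR (Tn5 aminoglycoside phosphotransferase) gene sits behind tandem bacterial (bla-type) and SV40 early promoters and is terminated by the HSV TK polyadenylation signal, so the same marker can also confer G418 resistance in mammalian cells. An f1 origin is also present. The short annotated fragments of SV40 large T antigen, ble and the bGH poly(A) signal appear to be backbone remnants or chance matches rather than functional elements.

The payload is driven by the human CMV immediate-early enhancer and promoter and terminated by the SV40 poly(A) signal. The open reading frame encodes the monomeric blue fluorescent protein mTagBFP2 at the N-terminus, followed by the FRB domain (the FKBP-rapamycin binding domain of human FRAP/mTOR). Residual multiple cloning site sequence then links FRB to canine Rab5A at the C-terminus. Rab5A is a small GTPase that associates with early endosomes, so the fusion acts as a blue early endosome marker, which is the recorded purpose. The FRB domain also makes it a potential endosomal anchor for rapamycin-induced dimerisation with FKBP-tagged partners, although the record does not explicitly state this use. The plasmid was deposited with a study developing fluorescent reporters of phosphatidylinositol 4-phosphate dynamics in living cells.
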