Addgene plasmid #214272: pCMV-mTagBFP2-FRB-Rab5
Purpose: Mammalian expression of mTagBFP2-FRB-Rab5 (early endosome marker)
Depositing lab: Shinya Tsukiji. Depositing organization: Nagoya Institute of Technology. Publication: ORP9-PH domain-based fluorescent reporters for visualizing phosphatidylinositol 4-phosphate dynamics in living cells. Ajiki M, Yoshikawa M, Miyazaki T, Kawasaki A, Aoki K, Nakatsu F, Tsukiji S. RSC Chem Biol. 2024 Apr 24;5(6):544-555. doi: 10.1039/d3cb00232b. eCollection 2024 Jun 5. PubMed 38846081.
Backbone
  Vector backbone: pEGFP-C1
  Backbone manufacturer: Clontech
  Backbone size w/o insert (bp): 3941
  Vector type: Mammalian Expression
Growth in bacteria
  Bacterial resistance: Kanamycin, 50 μg/mL
  Growth temperature: 37°C
  Growth strain: DH5alpha
  Copy number: High Copy
Gene/Insert
  Gene/Insert name: mTagBFP2-FRB-Rab5A
  Species: Canis lupus familiaris (Dog)
  Insert size (bp): 1798
  Entrez Gene: RAB5A
  Promoter: CMV
  Cloning method: Restriction Enzyme; 5′ cloning site AgeI (not destroyed); 3′ cloning site BamHI (not destroyed)
Terms and licenses: Academic/Nonprofit Terms; Industry Terms: Not Available to Industry
Depositor comments: Please visit https://www.biorxiv.org/content/10.1101/2023.12.14.571782v1 for bioRxiv preprint.
How to cite: pCMV-mTagBFP2-FRB-Rab5 was a gift from Shinya Tsukiji (Addgene plasmid # 214272 ; http://n2t.net/addgene:214272 ; RRID:Addgene_214272)
